Addgene plasmid #107876: pET-53-RtcA
Purpose: Expresses E. coli RtcA in bacterial expression cells
Depositing lab: Jay Hesselberth. Depositing organization: University of Colorado Denver and Anschutz Medical Campus.
Backbone
  Vector backbone: pET-53-DEST
  Total vector size (bp): 6191
  Vector type: Bacterial Expression
Growth in bacteria
  Bacterial resistance: Ampicillin, 100 μg/mL
  Growth temperature: 37°C
  Growth strain: DH5alpha
  Growth instructions: For expression, use strain: BL21 (DE3) RIPL
  Copy number: Low Copy
Gene/Insert
  Gene/Insert name: E. coli RtcA
  Species: Escherichia coli
  Insert size (bp): 1050
  Entrez Gene: rtcA (a.k.a. b4475, ECK3406, b3419, b3420, yhgJ, yhgK)
  Promoter: T7
  Tag / fusion protein: 6xHis (N terminal on backbone)
  Cloning method: Gateway Cloning
  Sequencing primers: 5′ T7F; 3′ T7R
Terms and licenses: Academic/Nonprofit Terms; Industry Terms: Not Available to Industry
How to cite: pET-53-RtcA was a gift from Jay Hesselberth (Addgene plasmid # 107876 ; http://n2t.net/addgene:107876 ; RRID:Addgene_107876)
