[The description below was written by a language model from this plasmid's Addgene catalogue record and pLannotate feature annotations shown in this document.]
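Description:
pET-53-RtcA is a 6,191 bp bacterial expression plasmid built on the Gateway destination vector pET-53-DEST, carrying the Escherichia coli rtcA gene for inducible overproduction of the protein in E. coli. It replicates from a pBR322-type ColE1 origin accompanied by the rop gene and bom region, which is consistent with the low copy number given in the record, and is selected with ampicillin through β-lactamase (AmpR). An f1 origin is also present. Short tetracycline-resistance fragments are non-functional remnants of the pBR322-derived backbone.

The rtcA open reading frame (about 1 kb) was introduced by Gateway recombination and sits between attB1 and attB2 sites. Transcription is driven by a T7 promoter controlled by an adjacent lac operator, followed by the T7 gene 10 ribosome binding site, and ends at the T7 terminator. The plasmid-borne lacI gene supplies the repressor, so expression stays low until IPTG is added in a host that provides T7 RNA polymerase, such as the BL21(DE3) derivative named in the record. The catalogue lists an N-terminal 6xHis tag contributed by the backbone, although the feature table does not annotate it separately. A Strep-Tag II coding segment lies downstream of attB2, but the record does not state whether it is translated in frame with the insert.

RtcA is RNA 3'-terminal phosphate cyclase, an ATP-dependent enzyme that converts an RNA 3'-phosphate end into a 2',3'-cyclic phosphodiester through an adenylated intermediate. The construct is intended for producing the tagged recombinant enzyme, and the His tag would allow affinity purification.
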