Features (pLannotate 1.2.2; 21 found; start..end, strand, type, name):
    854..1309    -  rep_origin     f1 ori (sequence partly withheld): f1 bacteriophage origin of replication; arrow indicates direction of (+) strand synthesis
   1346..1393    -  terminator     T7 terminator: transcription terminator for bacteriophage T7 RNA polymerase
   1401..1418    -  CDS            SET1 (fragment): solubility-enhancement tag derived from T7 phage gene 10B
   1434..1457    -  CDS            Strep-Tag II: peptide that binds Strep-Tactin®, an engineered form of streptavidin
   1465..1489    +  protein_bind   attB2: mutant version of attB; recombination site for the Gateway® BP reaction BP Clonase™
   1491..2504    -  CDS            rtcA (sequence partly withheld): RTCA_ECOLI - Also known as yhgJ, yhgK. Experimental evidence at protein level: Swiss-Prot protein existence level 1. Catalyzes the conversion of 3'-phosphate to a 2',3'-cyclic phosphodiester at the end of RNA. The mechanism of action of the enzyme occurs in 3 steps: (A) adenylation of the enzyme by ATP; (B) transfer of adenylate to an RNA-N3'P to produce RNA-N3'PP5'A; (C) and attack of the adjacent 2'-hydroxyl on the 3'-phosphorus in the diester linkage to produce the cyclic end product. The biological role of this enzyme is unknown but it is likely to function in some aspects of cellular RNA
   2507..2531    -  protein_bind   attB1: mutant version of attB; recombination site for the Gateway® BP reaction BP Clonase™
   2565..2587    -  RBS            RBS: efficient ribosome binding site from bacteriophage T7 gene 10 (Olins and Rangwala, 1989)
   2602..2626    -  protein_bind   lac operator: The lac repressor binds to the lac operator to inhibit transcription in E. coli. This inhibition can be relieved by adding lactose or isopropyl-β-D-thiogalactopyranoside (IPTG). lac repressor encoded by lacI
   2627..2645    -  promoter       T7 promoter: promoter for bacteriophage T7 RNA polymerase
   2671..2950    +  CDS            TcR (fragment): tetracycline efflux protein; tet; confers resistance to tetracycline
   2958..3035    +  promoter       lacI promoter: lacI
   3036..4118    +  CDS            lacI: lac repressor; lacI; The lac repressor binds to the lac operator to inhibit transcription in E. coli. This inhibition can be relieved by adding lactose or isopropyl-β-D-thiogalactopyranoside (IPTG).
   4131..4152    +  protein_bind   CAP binding site: CAP binding activates transcription in the presence of cAMP. E. coli catabolite activator protein
   4167..4231    +  CDS            TcR (fragment): tetracycline efflux protein; tet; confers resistance to tetracycline
   4293..4673    -  CDS            YPB1_ECOLX: Protein predicted: Swiss-Prot protein existence level 4. From Escherichia coli.
   4690..4881    +  CDS            rop: Rop protein, which maintains plasmids at low copy number; rop
   4983..5122    +  misc_feature   bom: basis of mobility region from pBR322
   5308..5896    -  rep_origin     ori: high-copy-number ColE1/pMB1/pBR322/pUC origin of replication
   5977..6069    +  promoter       AmpR promoter: bla
   6070..739     +  CDS            AmpR (across the origin): β-lactamase; bla; confers resistance to ampicillin, carbenicillin, and related antibiotics
>Addgene plasmid #107876 | pET-53-RtcA | addgene full sequence | sequence record 361816 | Addgene NGS Result
AGTGGGTTACATCGAACTGGATCTCAACAGCGGTAAGATCCTTGAGAGTTTTCGCCCCGAAGAACGTTTT
CCAATGATGAGCACTTTTAAAGTTCTGCTATGTGGCGCGGTATTATCCCGTATTGACGCCGGGCAAGAGC
AACTCGGTCGCCGCATACACTATTCTCAGAATGACTTGGTTGAGTACTCACCAGTCACAGAAAAGCATCT
TACGGATGGCATGACAGTAAGAGAATTATGCAGTGCTGCCATAACCATGAGTGATAACACTGCGGCCAAC
TTACTTCTGACAACGATCGGAGGACCGAAGGAGCTAACCGCTTTTTTGCACAACATGGGGGATCATGTAA
CTCGCCTTGATCGTTGGGAACCGGAGCTGAATGAAGCCATACCAAACGACGAGCGTGACACCACGATGCC
TGTAGCAATGGCAACAACGTTGCGCAAACTATTAACTGGCGAACTACTTACTCTAGCTTCCCGGCAACAA
TTAATAGACTGGATGGAGGCGGATAAAGTTGCAGGACCACTTCTGCGCTCGGCCCTTCCGGCTGGCTGGT
TTATTGCTGATAAATCTGGAGCCGGTGAGCGTGGGTCTCGCGGTATCATTGCAGCACTGGGGCCAGATGG
TAAGCCCTCCCGTATCGTAGTTATCTACACGACGGGGAGTCAGGCAACTATGGATGAACGAAATAGACAG
ATCGCTGAGATAGGTGCCTCACTGATTAAGCATTGGTAACTGTCAGACCAAGTTTACTCATATATACTTT
AGATTGATTTAAAACTTCATTTTTAATTTAAAAGGATCTAGGTGAAGATCCTTTTTGATAATCTCATGCC
ATCGTGCCGCCAGAAATTGTAAACGTTAATATTTTGTTAAAATTCGCGTTAAATTTTTGTTAAATCAGCT
CATTTTTTAACCAATAGGCCGAAATCGGCAAAATCCCTTATAAATCAAAAGAATAGACCGAGATAGGGT
[37 nt withheld, positions 980-1016]
AAAGAACGTGGACTCCAACGTCAAAGG
[49 nt withheld, positions 1044-1092]
T
[91 nt withheld, positions 1094-1184]
G
[124 nt withheld, positions 1186-1309]
CCCATTCGCCAATCCGGATATAGTTCCTCCTTTCAGCAAAAAACCCCTCAAGACCCGTTTAGAGGCCCCA
AGGGGTTATGCTAGTTATTGCTCAGCGGTGGCAGCAGCCTAGGTTAATCACTTACTTTTCGAACTGCGGG
TGGCTCCAAGCGGAAACCACTTTGTACAAGAAAGCTGGGTCTTCAATGCTCACCCGCGTTACGCCATCTG
TTTCTATCAAACTAAACCGCACCGGCAAGAAACGCTCCACCACCGCGATATTGGTCAGCAGATGGCATGA
GGGATGGGCGACCGTAAATTCCCCCGCGCCCGCCAGCGCCATCGGTAGCACCAGTTGGTCAGCAAGATAT
TCCCCCACCGC
[285 nt withheld, positions 1671-1955]
GCCAAGTTGCAAGGTGTTAAACGATGCCACGGGCGAGACTTCCGTTGCCACCACACCGCCTCCGGCAGGG
TAAAAACCGTGGCGTAACAGCGTGGTTTGCTGATGAATTCCTATTTTCGCCAGCAGCGGCTCCAGCACCC
GGCGGATAAAATCCGCAGGCGGCGCCGACGGGTTATCGGTGCCGCCGCTCACTTCAACACGCGAAGGTCC
ATCGGCAAACCACAGCGCGGGCAGCACCGTTTGCAGCACCAGCGTACAACTTCCGGCGCTACCGATAGCA
AAGCGGTAATCGCCGCCGCGCACGGTGCCGGGCCGGAAGAGCAGACGCTGCGACCCCAGCTCCGCGCCTT
CCACGGTTGCTCCGCAAATTTCCGTCGCCGCCTTTACCGCGGTCAGATGCTGGCGCAACAGCCCCGGTTT
CGCCCGCCCGGCACGAATGCTGGTGATGGTAAATGGCTGGCCGGTTATCATCGACAGGCTCAGCGCCGAG
CGCAGGATCTGCCCGCCACCTTCGCCCTGTGCGCCATCCAGCGCAATCATCCTTTTCATAGAGCCTGCTT
TTTTGTACAAACTTGTGACGTGATGGTGGTGGTGATGTGCCATGGTATATCTCCTTCTTAAAGTTAAACA
AAATTATTTCTAGAGGGGAATTGTTATCCGCTCACAATTCCCCTATAGTGAGTCGTATTAATTTCGCGGG
ATCGAGATCGATCTCGATCCTCTACGCCGGACGCATCGTGGCCGGCATCACCGGCGCCACAGGTGCGGTT
GCTGGCGCCTATATCGCCGACATCACCGATGGGGAAGATCGGGCTCGCCACTTCGGGCTCATGAGCGCTT
GTTTCGGCGTGGGTATGGTGGCAGGCCCCGTGGCCGGGGGACTGTTGGGCGCCATCTCCTTGCATGCACC
ATTCCTTGCGGCGGCGGTGCTCAACGGCCTCAACCTACTACTGGGCTGCTTCCTAATGCAGGAGTCGCAT
AAGGGAGAGCGTCGAGATCCCGGACACCATCGAATGGCGCAAAACCTTTCGCGGTATGGCATGATAGCGC
CCGGAAGAGAGTCAATTCAGGGTGGTGAATGTGAAACCAGTAACGTTATACGATGTCGCAGAGTATGCCG
GTGTCTCTTATCAGACCGTTTCCCGCGTGGTGAACCAGGCCAGCCACGTTTCTGCGAAAACGCGGGAAAA
AGTGGAAGCGGCGATGGCGGAGCTGAATTACATTCCCAACCGCGTGGCACAACAACTGGCGGGCAAACAG
TCGTTGCTGATTGGCGTTGCCACCTCCAGTCTGGCCCTGCACGCGCCGTCGCAAATTGTCGCGGCGATTA
AATCTCGCGCCGATCAACTGGGTGCCAGCGTGGTGGTGTCGATGGTAGAACGAAGCGGCGTCGAAGCCTG
TAAAGCGGCGGTGCACAATCTTCTCGCGCAACGCGTCAGTGGGCTGATCATTAACTATCCGCTGGATGAC
CAGGATGCCATTGCTGTGGAAGCTGCCTGCACTAATGTTCCGGCGTTATTTCTTGATGTCTCTGACCAGA
CACCCATCAACAGTATTATTTTCTCCCATGAAGACGGTACGCGACTGGGCGTGGAGCATCTGGTCGCATT
GGGTCACCAGCAAATCGCGCTGTTAGCGGGCCCATTAAGTTCTGTCTCGGCGCGTCTGCGTCTGGCTGGC
TGGCATAAATATCTCACTCGCAATCAAATTCAGCCGATAGCGGAACGGGAAGGCGACTGGAGTGCCATGT
CCGGTTTTCAACAAACCATGCAAATGCTGAATGAGGGCATCGTTCCCACTGCGATGCTGGTTGCCAACGA
TCAGATGGCGCTGGGCGCAATGCGCGCCATTACCGAGTCCGGGCTGCGCGTTGGTGCGGACATCTCGGTA
GTGGGATACGACGATACCGAAGACAGCTCATGTTATATCCCGCCGTTAACCACCATCAAACAGGATTTTC
GCCTGCTGGGGCAAACCAGCGTGGACCGCTTGCTGCAACTCTCTCAGGGCCAGGCGGTGAAGGGCAATCA
GCTGTTGCCCGTCTCACTGGTGAAAAGAAAAACCACCCTGGCGCCCAATACGCAAACCGCCTCTCCCCGC
GCGTTGGCCGATTCATTAATGCAGCTGGCACGACAGGTTTCCCGACTGGAAAGCGGGCAGTGAGCGCAAC
GCAATTAATGTAAGTTAGCTCACTCATTAGGCACCGGGATCTCGACCGATGCCCTTGAGAGCCTTCAACC
CAGTCAGCTCCTTCCGGTGGGCGCGGGGCATGACTAGCATGATCGTGCTCCTGTCGTTGAGGACCCGGCT
AGGCTGGCGGGGTTGCCTTACTGGTTAGCAGAATGAATCACCGATACGCGAGCGAACGTGAAGCGACTGC
TGCTGCAAAACGTCTGCGACCTGAGCAACAACATGAATGGTCTTCGGTTTCCGTGTTTCGTAAAGTCTGG
AAACGCGGAAGTCAGCGCCCTGCACCATTATGTTCCGGATCTGCATCGCAGGATGCTGCTGGCTACCCTG
TGGAACACCTACATCTGTATTAACGAAGCGCTGGCATTGACCCTGAGTGATTTTTCTCTGGTCCCGCCGC
ATCCATACCGCCAGTTGTTTACCCTCACAACGTTCCAGTAACCGGGCATGTTCATCATCAGTAACCCGTA
TCGTGAGCATCCTCTCTCGTTTCATCGGTATCATTACCCCCATGAACAGAAATCCCCCTTACACGGAGGC
ATCAGTGACCAAACAGGAAAAAACCGCCCTTAACATGGCCCGCTTTATCAGAAGCCAGACATTAACGCTT
CTGGAGAAACTCAACGAGCTGGACGCGGATGAACAGGCAGACATCTGTGAATCGCTTCACGACCACGCTG
ATGAGCTTTACCGCAGCTGCCTCGCGCGTTTCGGTGATGACGGTGAAAACCTCTGACACATGCAGCTCCC
GGAGACGGTCACAGCTTGTCTGTAAGCGGATGCCGGGAGCAGACAAGCCCGTCAGGGCGCGTCAGCGGGT
GTTGGCGGGTGTCGGGGCGCAGCCATGACCCAGTCACGTAGCGATAGCGGAGTGTATACTGGCTTAACTA
TGCGGCATCAGAGCAGATTGTACTGAGAGTGCACCATTGCGGTGTGAAATACCGCACAGATGCGTAAGGA
GAAAATACCGCATCAGGCGCTCTTCCGCTTCCTCGCTCACTGACTCGCTGCGCTCGGTCGTTCGGCTGCG
GCGAGCGGTATCAGCTCACTCAAAGGCGGTAATACGGTTATCCACAGAATCAGGGGATAACGCAGGAAAG
AACATGTGAGCAAAAGGCCAGCAAAAGGCCAGGAACCGTAAAAAGGCCGCGTTGCTGGCGTTTTTCCATA
GGCTCCGCCCCCCTGACGAGCATCACAAAAATCGACGCTCAAGTCAGAGGTGGCGAAACCCGACAGGACT
ATAAAGATACCAGGCGTTTCCCCCTGGAAGCTCCCTCGTGCGCTCTCCTGTTCCGACCCTGCCGCTTACC
GGATACCTGTCCGCCTTTCTCCCTTCGGGAAGCGTGGCGCTTTCTCATAGCTCACGCTGTAGGTATCTCA
GTTCGGTGTAGGTCGTTCGCTCCAAGCTGGGCTGTGTGCACGAACCCCCCGTTCAGCCCGACCGCTGCGC
CTTATCCGGTAACTATCGTCTTGAGTCCAACCCGGTAAGACACGACTTATCGCCACTGGCAGCAGCCACT
GGTAACAGGATTAGCAGAGCGAGGTATGTAGGCGGTGCTACAGAGTTCTTGAAGTGGTGGCCTAACTACG
GCTACACTAGAAGGACAGTATTTGGTATCTGCGCTCTGCTGAAGCCAGTTACCTTCGGAAAAAGAGTTGG
TAGCTCTTGATCCGGCAAACAAACCACCGCTGGTAGCGGTGGTTTTTTTGTTTGCAAGCAGCAGATTACG
CGCAGAAAAAAAGGATCTCAAGAAGATCCTTTGATCTTTTCTACGGGGTCTGACGCTCAGTGGAACGAAA
ACTCACGTTAAGGGATTTTGGTCATGACCTATTTGTTTATTTTTCTAAATACATTCAAATATGTATCCGC
TCATGAGACAATAACCCTGATAAATGCTTCAATCATGATTGAAAAAGGAAGAGTATGAGTATTCAACATT
TCCGTGTCGCCCTTATTCCCTTTTTTGCGGCATTTTGCCTTCCTGTTTTTGCTCACCCAGAAACGCTGGT
GAAAGTAAAAGATGCTGAAGATCAGTTGGGTGCACG
